Addgene plasmid #22554: Flag-HA-YOD1
Depositing lab: Wade Harper. Depositing organization: Harvard Medical School. Publication: Defining the human deubiquitinating enzyme interaction landscape. Sowa ME, Bennett EJ, Gygi SP, Harper JW. Cell. 2009 Jul 23. 138(2):389-403. 10.1016/j.cell.2009.04.042 PubMed 19615732.
Backbone
  Vector backbone: pDEST_LTR_N_FLAG_HA_IRES_puro
  Backbone manufacturer: Harper_Lab
  Backbone size w/o insert (bp): 6521
  Vector type: Mammalian Expression, Retroviral
  Selectable markers: Puromycin
Growth in bacteria
  Bacterial resistance: Ampicillin, 100 μg/mL
  Growth temperature: 37°C
  Growth strain: DH5alpha
  Copy number: High Copy
Gene/Insert
  Gene/Insert name: YOD1 (alt names: YOD1 OTU deubiquinating enzyme 1 homolog (S. cerevisiae); DKFZp451J1719, OTUD2, PRO0907)
  Species: H. sapiens (human)
  Mutation: None
  GenBank ID: NM_018566
  Entrez Gene: YOD1 (a.k.a. DUBA8, OTUD2, PRO0907)
  Tag / fusion protein: HA (N terminal on backbone); FLAG (N terminal on backbone)
  Cloning method: Gateway Cloning; 5′ cloning site GATEWAY_LR (unknown if destroyed); 3′ cloning site GATEWAY_LR (unknown if destroyed)
  Sequencing primers: 5′ CAGCCCTCACTCCTTCTCTAGG; 3′ CAAGCGGCTTCGGCCAGTAAC
Terms and licenses: Academic/Nonprofit Terms; Industry Terms: Not Available to Industry
How to cite: Flag-HA-YOD1 was a gift from Wade Harper (Addgene plasmid # 22554 ; http://n2t.net/addgene:22554 ; RRID:Addgene_22554)
