[The description below was written by a language model from this plasmid's Addgene catalogue record and pLannotate feature annotations shown in this document.]
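Description:
Flag-HA-YOD1 is a gammaretroviral mammalian expression plasmid built by Gateway LR recombination of the human YOD1 open reading frame (also known as OTUD2 or DUBA8; unmutated) into the destination vector pDEST_LTR_N_FLAG_HA_IRES_puro. The sequenced plasmid is 7,472 nt. In bacteria it is maintained through a high-copy ColE1/pUC-type origin and selected with ampicillin via the β-lactamase gene. The remaining bacterial annotations (fragments of lacI, lacZα, rop, bom and TcR, plus a lac promoter/operator) are backbone remnants with no evident role in the construct.

The viral cassette is flanked by 5′ and 3′ long terminal repeats annotated as murine embryonic stem cell virus type, with the MESV Ψ packaging signal and a truncated, start-codon-less MMLV gag segment downstream of the 5′ LTR, which allow the transcript to be packaged into retroviral particles when gag, pol and env are supplied in trans. No separate internal promoter is annotated, so expression is presumably driven from the 5′ LTR, as the backbone name suggests. The transcript encodes N-terminal FLAG and HA epitopes, an attB1 recombination scar, the YOD1 coding sequence and attB2, followed by an EMCV IRES and the puromycin N-acetyltransferase gene. This bicistronic arrangement ties puromycin resistance to expression of the tagged protein, which facilitates selection of stably transduced cell populations.

YOD1 is an OTU-family deubiquitinating enzyme implicated in ER-associated degradation together with VCP/p97. The tandem FLAG-HA tag suits immunodetection and affinity purification, consistent with the associated study mapping the interaction partners of human deubiquitinating enzymes.
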