Features (pLannotate 1.2.2; 23 found; start..end, strand, type, name):
      1..417     +  CDS            gag (truncated): truncated Moloney murine leukemia virus (MMLV) gag gene lacking the start codon
    442..462     +  CDS            FLAG (fragment): FLAG® epitope tag, followed by an enterokinase cleavage site
    475..501     +  CDS            3xHA (fragment): three tandem HA epitope tags
    518..535     +  protein_bind   attB1 (fragment): mutant version of attB; core recombination site for the Gateway® BP reaction BP Clonase™
    541..1584    +  CDS            YOD1: OTU1_HUMAN - Also known as DUBA8, HIN7, OTUD2. Experimental evidence at protein level: Swiss-Prot protein existence level 1. Hydrolase that can remove conjugated ubiquitin from proteins and participates in endoplasmic reticulum-associated degradation (ERAD) for misfolded lumenal proteins. May act by triming the ubiquitin chain on the associated substrate to facilitate their threading through the VCP/p97 pore. Ubiquitin moieties on substrates may present a steric impediment to the threading process when the substrate is transferred to the VCP pore and threaded through VCP's axial channel. Media
   1592..1609    -  protein_bind   attB2 (fragment): mutant version of attB; core recombination site for the Gateway® BP reaction BP Clonase™
   1728..2190    +  misc_feature   IRES: internal ribosome entry site (IRES) of the encephalomyocarditis virus (EMCV)
   2204..2803    +  CDS            PuroR: puromycin N-acetyltransferase; pac from Streptomyces alboniger; confers resistance to puromycin
   2879..3393    +  LTR            3' LTR: 3' long terminal repeat from murine embryonic stem cell virus
   3555..3571    -  protein_bind   lac operator: The lac repressor binds to the lac operator to inhibit transcription in E. coli. This inhibition can be relieved by adding lactose or isopropyl-β-D-thiogalactopyranoside (IPTG). lac repressor encoded by lacI
   3579..3609    -  promoter       lac promoter: promoter for the E. coli lac operon
   3624..3645    -  protein_bind   CAP binding site: CAP binding activates transcription in the presence of cAMP. E. coli catabolite activator protein
   3658..3750    -  CDS            lacI (fragment): lac repressor; lacI; The lac repressor binds to the lac operator to inhibit transcription in E. coli. This inhibition can be relieved by adding lactose or isopropyl-β-D-thiogalactopyranoside (IPTG).
   3933..4521    -  rep_origin     ori: high-copy-number ColE1/pMB1/pBR322/pUC origin of replication
   4692..5552    -  CDS            AmpR: β-lactamase; bla; confers resistance to ampicillin, carbenicillin, and related antibiotics
   5553..5657    -  promoter       AmpR promoter: bla
   5752..5787    +  CDS            rop (fragment): Rop protein, which maintains plasmids at low copy number; rop
   5889..5988    +  misc_feature   bom (fragment): basis of mobility region from pBR322
   5994..6143    -  CDS            lacZα (fragment): LacZα fragment of β-galactosidase; lacZ fragment
   6143..6344    -  CDS            TcR (fragment): tetracycline efflux protein; tet; confers resistance to tetracycline
   6345..6443    +  CDS            env (fragment): murine leukemia virus gPr80 envelope polyprotein precursor; env; proteolytically cleaved into gp70SU and p15TM subunits
   6485..7001    +  LTR            5' LTR: 5' long terminal repeat from murine embryonic stem cell virus
   7065..7406    +  misc_feature   MESV Ψ: packaging signal of murine embryonic stem cell virus
>Addgene plasmid #22554 | Flag-HA-YOD1 | addgene full sequence | sequence record 313842 | Addgene NGS Result
GGCCAGACTGTTACCACTCCCTTAAGTTTGACCTTAGGTCACTGGAAAGATGTCGAGCGGATCGCTCACA
ACCAGTCGGTAGATGTCAAGAAGAGACGTTGGGTTACCTTCTGCTCTGCAGAATGGCCAACCTTTAACGT
CGGATGGCCGCGAGACGGCACCTTTAACCGAGACCTCATCACCCAGGTTAAGATCAAGGTCTTTTCACCT
GGCCCGCATGGACACCCAGACCAGGTCCCCTACATCGTGACCTGGGAAGCCTTGGCTTTTGACCCCCCTC
CCTGGGTCAAGCCCTTTGTACACCCTAAGCCTCCGCCTCCTCTTCCTCCATCCGCCCCGTCTCTCCCCCT
TGAACCTCCTCGTTCGACCCCGCCTCGATCCTCCCTTTATCCAGCCCTCACTCCTTCTCTAGGCGCCGGA
ATTAGATCTGCCACCATGGACTACAAGGATGACGATGACAAGCTCGATGGAGGATACCCATACGATGTTC
CAGATTACGCTGCTCGAGGTTATCAAACAAGTTTGTACAAAAAAGTTGGCATGTTTGGCCCCGCTAAAGG
TCGCCATTTTGGAGTCCACCCGGCGCCTGGTTTCCCCGGCGGCGTCTCCCAACAGGCTGCCGGGACCAAA
GCTGGCCCCGCGGGTGCCTGGCCTGTGGGCAGCCGGACCGACACGATGTGGCGGCTCCGCTGCAAGGCCA
AGGACGGCACCCATGTTTTGCAGGGGCTGTCCAGCCGGACCCGGGTGCGGGAACTCCAGGGCCAAATTGC
CGCCATCACCGGGATCGCCCCCGGCGGTCAGCGAATCCTCGTCGGATACCCTCCCGAGTGCCTGGATCTC
AGCAATGGGGATACCATTCTGGAAGACTTGCCCATCCAATCTGGTGACATGCTGATCATTGAAGAAGACC
AAACCAGGCCCAGAAGTTCACCTGCATTTACTAAACGTGGTGCTTCTAGTTACGTCAGGGAAACTTTGCC
TGTGCTTACCAGAACCGTGGTCCCAGCAGACAACTCTTGCCTCTTTACTAGTGTGTACTATGTCGTCGAA
GGAGGAGTCTTGAATCCAGCTTGTGCCCCTGAGATGAGACGCCTCATAGCACAAATTGTAGCAAGCGATC
CAGACTTCTATAGTGAGGCAATACTGGGAAAAACAAATCAAGAGTACTGTGACTGGATCAAAAGGGATGA
CACTTGGGGAGGAGCAATAGAGATATCGATTTTGTCCAAGTTTTACCAATGTGAAATATGTGTAGTGGAT
ACACAGACAGTAAGAATTGATCGTTTTGGGGAAGATGCAGGATATACCAAAAGGGTTCTGCTTATTTATG
ATGGCATCCACTATGATCCACTTCAGCGTAACTTCCCTGATCCAGATACACCTCCTCTGACCATTTTCTC
CTCTAATGATGATATTGTTCTTGTACAAGCACTGGAATTAGCAGATGAAGCTAGAAGAAGGAGACAGTTT
ACTGATGTCAACCGCTTCACCCTGAGATGCATGGTATGTCAGAAAGGATTAACTGGACAAGCAGAAGCAA
GGGAACATGCCAAGGAGACAGGCCATACCAACTTTGGAGAAGTGTGACCAACTTTCTTGTACAAAGTGGT
TCGATAACGAATTCCGCCCCCCCCCCCTAACGTTACTGGCCGAAGCCGCTTGGAATAAGGCCGGTGTGCG
TTTGTCTATATGTTATTTTCCACCATATTGCCGTCTTTTGGCAATGTGAGGGCCCGGAAACCTGGCCCTG
TCTTCTTGACGAGCATTCCTAGGGGTCTTTCCCCTCTCGCCAAAGGAATGCAAGGTCTGTTGAATGTCGT
GAAGGAAGCAGTTCCTCTGGAAGCTTCTTGAAGACAAACAACGTCTGTAGCGACCCTTTGCAGGCAGCGG
AACCCCCCACCTGGCGACAGGTGCCTCTGCGGCCAAAAGCCACGTGTATAAGATACACCTGCAAAGGCGG
CACAACCCCAGTGCCACGTTGTGAGTTGGATAGTTGTGGAAAGAGTCAAATGGCTCTCCTCAAGCGTATT
CAACAAGGGGCTGAAGGATGCCCAGAAGGTACCCCATTGTATGGGATCTGATCTGGGGCCTCGGTGCACA
TGCTTTACATGTGTTTAGTCGAGGTTAAAAAAACGTCTAGGCCCCCCGAACCACGGGGACGTGGTTTTCC
TTTGAAAAACACGATGATAATATGGCCACAACCATGACCGAGTACAAGCCCACGGTGCGCCTCGCCACCC
GCGACGACGTCCCCAGGGCCGTACGCACCCTCGCCGCCGCGTTCGCCGACTACCCCGCCACGCGCCACAC
CGTCGATCCGGACCGCCACATCGAGCGGGTCACCGAGCTGCAAGAACTCTTCCTCACGCGCGTCGGGCTC
GACATCGGCAAGGTGTGGGTCGCGGACGACGGCGCCGCGGTGGCGGTCTGGACCACGCCGGAGAGCGTCG
AAGCGGGGGCGGTGTTCGCCGAGATCGGCCCGCGCATGGCCGAGTTGAGCGGTTCCCGGCTGGCCGCGCA
GCAACAGATGGAAGGCCTCCTGGCGCCGCACCGGCCCAAGGAGCCCGCGTGGTTCCTGGCCACCGTCGGC
GTCTCGCCCGACCACCAGGGCAAGGGTCTGGGCAGCGCCGTCGTGCTCCCCGGAGTGGAGGCGGCCGAGC
GCGCCGGGGTGCCCGCCTTCCTGGAGACCTCCGCGCCCCGCAACCTCCCCTTCTACGAGCGGCTCGGCTT
CACCGTCACCGCCGACGTCGAGGTGCCCGAAGGACCGCGCACCTGGTGCATGACCCGCAAGCCCGGTGCC
TGATGCATCGATGTCGACCTGCAGCCAAGCTTATCGATAAAATAAAAGATTTTATTTAGTCTCCAGAAAA
AGGGGGGAATGAAAGACCCCACCTGTAGGTTTGGCAAGCTAGCTTAAGTAACGCCATTTTGCAAGGCATG
GAAAATACATAACTGAGAATAGAGAAGTTCAGATCAAGGTTAGGAACAGAGAGACAGCAGAATATGGGCC
AAACAGGATATCTGTGGTAAGCAGTTCCTGCCCCGGCTCAGGGCCAAGAACAGATGGTCCCCAGATGCGG
TCCCGCCCTCAGCAGTTTCTAGAGAACCATCAGATGTTTCCAGGGTGCCCCAAGGACCTGAAATGACCCT
GTGCCTTATTTGAACTAACCAATCAGTTCGCTTCTCGCTTCTGTTCGCGCGCTTCTGCTCCCCGAGCTCA
ATAAAAGAGCCCACAACCCCTCACTCGGCGCGCCAGTCCTCCGATAGACTGCGTCGCCCGGGTACCCGTG
TATCCAATAAACCCTCTTGCAGTTGCATCCGACTTGTGGTCTCGCTGTTCCTTGGGAGGGTCTCCTCTGA
GTGATTGACTACCCGTCAGCGGGGGTCTTTCATGGGTAACAGTTTCTTGAAGTTGGAGAACAACATTCTG
AGGGTAGGAGTCGAATATTAAGTAATCCTGACTCAATTAGCCACTGTTTTGAATCCACATACTCCAATAC
TCCTGAAATAGTTCATTATGGACAGCGCAGAAAGAGCTGGGGAGAATTGTGAAATTGTTATCCGCTCACA
ATTCCACACAACATACGAGCCGGAAGCATAAAGTGTAAAGCCTGGGGTGCCTAATGAGTGAGCTAACTCA
CATTAATTGCGTTGCGCTCACTGCCCGCTTTCCAGTCGGGAAACCTGTCGTGCCAGCTGCATTAATGAAT
CGGCCAACGCGCGGGGAGAGGCGGTTTGCGTATTGGGCGCTCTTCCGCTTCCTCGCTCACTGACTCGCTG
CGCTCGGTCGTTCGGCTGCGGCGAGCGGTATCAGCTCACTCAAAGGCGGTAATACGGTTATCCACAGAAT
CAGGGGATAACGCAGGAAAGAACATGTGAGCAAAAGGCCAGCAAAAGGCCAGGAACCGTAAAAAGGCCGC
GTTGCTGGCGTTTTTCCATAGGCTCCGCCCCCCTGACGAGCATCACAAAAATCGACGCTCAAGTCAGAGG
TGGCGAAACCCGACAGGACTATAAAGATACCAGGCGTTTCCCCCTGGAAGCTCCCTCGTGCGCTCTCCTG
TTCCGACCCTGCCGCTTACCGGATACCTGTCCGCCTTTCTCCCTTCGGGAAGCGTGGCGCTTTCTCATAG
CTCACGCTGTAGGTATCTCAGTTCGGTGTAGGTCGTTCGCTCCAAGCTGGGCTGTGTGCACGAACCCCCC
GTTCAGCCCGACCGCTGCGCCTTATCCGGTAACTATCGTCTTGAGTCCAACCCGGTAAGACACGACTTAT
CGCCACTGGCAGCAGCCACTGGTAACAGGATTAGCAGAGCGAGGTATGTAGGCGGTGCTACAGAGTTCTT
GAAGTGGTGGCCTAACTACGGCTACACTAGAAGAACAGTATTTGGTATCTGCGCTCTGCTGAAGCCAGTT
ACCTTCGGAAAAAGAGTTGGTAGCTCTTGATCCGGCAAACAAACCACCGCTGGTAGCGGTGGTTTTTTTG
TTTGCAAGCAGCAGATTACGCGCAGAAAAAAAGGATCTCAAGAAGATCCTTTGATCTTTTCTACGGGGTC
TGACGCTCAGTGGAACGAAAACTCACGTTAAGGGATTTTGGTCATGAGATTATCAAAAAGGATCTTCACC
TAGATCCTTTTAAATTAAAAATGAAGTTTTAAATCAATCTAAAGTATATATGAGTAAACTTGGTCTGACA
GTTACCAATGCTTAATCAGTGAGGCACCTATCTCAGCGATCTGTCTATTTCGTTCATCCATAGTTGCCTG
ACTCCCCGTCGTGTAGATAACTACGATACGGGAGGGCTTACCATCTGGCCCCAGTGCTGCAATGATACCG
CGAGACCCACGCTCACCGGCTCCAGATTTATCAGCAATAAACCAGCCAGCCGGAAGGGCCGAGCGCAGAA
GTGGTCCTGCAACTTTATCCGCCTCCATCCAGTCTATTAATTGTTGCCGGGAAGCTAGAGTAAGTAGTTC
GCCAGTTAATAGTTTGCGCAACGTTGTTGCCATTGCTACAGGCATCGTGGTGTCACGCTCGTCGTTTGGT
ATGGCTTCATTCAGCTCCGGTTCCCAACGATCAAGGCGAGTTACATGATCCCCCATGTTGTGCAAAAAAG
CGGTTAGCTCCTTCGGTCCTCCGATCGTTGTCAGAAGTAAGTTGGCCGCAGTGTTATCACTCATGGTTAT
GGCAGCACTGCATAATTCTCTTACTGTCATGCCATCCGTAAGATGCTTTTCTGTGACTGGTGAGTACTCA
ACCAAGTCATTCTGAGAATAGTGTATGCGGCGACCGAGTTGCTCTTGCCCGGCGTCAATACGGGATAATA
CCGCGCCACATAGCAGAACTTTAAAAGTGCTCATCATTGGAAAACGTTCTTCGGGGCGAAAACTCTCAAG
GATCTTACCGCTGTTGAGATCCAGTTCGATGTAACCCACTCGTGCACCCAACTGATCTTCAGCATCTTTT
ACTTTCACCAGCGTTTCTGGGTGAGCAAAAACAGGAAGGCAAAATGCCGCAAAAAAGGGAATAAGGGCGA
CACGGAAATGTTGAATACTCATACTCTTCCTTTTTCAATATTATTGAAGCATTTATCAGGGTTATTGTCT
CATGAGCGGATACATATTTGAATGTATTTAGAAAAATAAACAAATAGGGGTTCCGCGCACATTTCCCCGA
AAAGTGCCACCTGACGTCTAAGAAACCATTATTATCATGACATTAACCTATAAAAATAGGCGTATCACGA
GGCCCTTTCGTCTCGCGCGTTTCGGTGATGACGGTGAAAACCTCTGACACATGCAGCTCCCGGAGACGGT
CACAGCTTGTCTGTAAGCGGATGCCGGGAGCAGACAAGCCCGTCAGGGCGCGTCAGCGGGTGTTGGCGGG
TGTCGGGGCTGGCTTAACTATGCGGCATCAGAGCAGATTGTACTGAGAGTGCACCATATGCGGTGTGAAA
TACCGCACAGATGCGTAAGGAGAAAATACCGCATCAGGCGCCATTCGCCATTCAGGCTGCGCAACTGTTG
GGAAGGGCGATCGGTGCGGGCCTCTTCGCTATTACGCCAGCTGGCGAAAGGGGGATGTGCTGCAAGGCGA
TTAAGTTGGGTAACGCCAGGGTTTTCCCAGTCACGACGTTGTAAAACGACGGCGCAAGGAATGGTGCATG
CAAGGAGATGGCGCCCAACAGTCCCCCGGCCACGGGGCCTGCCACCATACCCACGCCGAAACAAGCGCTC
ATGAGCCCGAAGTGGCGAGCCCGATCTTCCCCATCGGTGATGTCGGCGATATAGGCGCCAGCAACCGCAC
CTGTGGCGCCGGTGATGCCGGCCACGATGCGTCCGGCGTAGAGGCGATTAGTCCAATTTGTTAAAGACAG
GATATCAGTGGTCCAGGCTCTAGTTTTGACTCAACAATATCACCAGCTGAAGCCTATAGAGTACGAGCCA
TAGATAAAATAAAAGATTTTATTTAGTCTCCAGAAAAAGGGGGGAATGAAAGACCCCACCTGTAGGTTTG
GCAAGCTAGCTTAAGTAACGCCATTTTGCAAGGCATGGAAAATACATAACTGAGAATAGAGAAGTTCAGA
TCAAGGTTAGGAACAGAGAGACAGCAGAATATGGGCCAAACAGGATATCTGTGGTAAGCAGTTCCTGCCC
CGGCTCAGGGCCAAGAACAGATGGTCCCCAGATGCGGTCCCGCCCTCAGCAGTTTCTAGAGAACCATCAG
ATGTTTCCAGGGTGCCCCAAGGACCTGAAATGACCCTGTGCCTTATTTGAACTAACCAATCAGTTCGCTT
CTCGCTTCTGTTCGCGCGCTTCTGCTCCCCGAGCTCAATAAAAGAGCCCACAACCCCTCACTCGGCGCGC
CAGTCCTCCGATAGACTGCGTCGCCCGGGTACCCGTATTCCCAATAAAGCCTCTTGCTGTTTGCATCCGA
ATCGTGGACTCGCTGATCCTTGGGAGGGTCTCCTCAGATTGATTGACTGCCCACCTCGGGGGTCTTTCAT
TTGGAGGTTCCACCGAGATTTGGAGACCCCTGCCCAGGGACCACCGACCCCCCCGCCGGGAGGTAAGCTG
GCCAGCGGTCGTTTCGTGTCTGTCTCTGTCTTTGTGCGTGTTTGTGCCGGCATCTAATGTTTGCGCCTGC
GTCTGTACTAGTTAGCTAACTAGCTCTGTATCTGGCGGACCCGTGGTGGAACTGACGAGTTCTGAACACC
CGGCCGCAACCCTGGGAGACGTCCCAGGGACTTTGGGGGCCGTTTTTGTGGCCCGACCTGAGGAAGGGAG
TCGATGTGGAATCCGACCCCGTCAGGATATGTGGTTCTGGTAGGAGACGAGAACCTAAAACAGTTCCCGC
CTCCGTCTGAATTTTTGCTTTCGGTTTGGAACCGAAGCCGCGCGTCTTGTCTGCTGCAGCGCTGCAGCAT
CGTTCTGTGTTGTCTCTGTCTGACTGTGTTTCTGTATTTGTCTGAAAATTAG
